>Addgene plasmid #78145 | pGEX6p-PBX1 | addgene partial sequence | sequence record 147439 | pGEX3 5'-CCGGGAGCTGCATGTGTCAGAGG-3'
CGTCAGTCAGTCACGATGCGGCCGCTCGAGCGGCCGCAAGCTTGGTACCGAGCTCAGATCTATCTCCTTC
TTAAAGTTAAACAAAATTATTACTAGTGTCGAGTTATCAGTTGGAGGTATCAGAGTGAACACTGCCAGGG
CCTTCTGTAGGGGAGGTCACTGATGAAGGGGTAGTAGCATCCTGCCAACCTCCATTAGCACTGATGCCCT
GCGGACTGTACATCTGACTGGCTGCGAGTCCATCACTGTATCCTCCTGTCTGGCTGATAACATGGCGAAG
GGTATCCACCTGTGATTGCACGTTGGCTCCAACCTGGGCCCCTTGGTAAGAATCCCCATTGAGTGACTGC
ACGCTCATGAACAAATCTCCAGAGTTTGACATGTTAAAAGAACTGGAAGAACCAGCCGAGTTGGGAGTTG
AGGGCGAGTTAGCTTGGCTTCCATGGGCTGACACATTGGTAGCAGTGACAGCTGTTTTGGCAGCATAAAT
ATTGGCTTCCTCTTGAAATTTACCTATGTTCTTCTTGTACCGGATTCGCTTATTTCCAAACCAGTTTGAT
ACCTGGGAGACTGTGATGCCACACTTCTTGGCTAACTCCTCTTTGGCTTCCTCACTGGGGTAAGGGTTGC
TGAGATGGGAATAGAAATATTCATTCAGGATTTCTGTCGCTTGCTTGTTGAAATTCCGTCTCTTCCGCCG
CGCATCCAGAAATCGGGAACGCAGGATCATCACCGCCTCGCACGTGCTCTGCTTGAGCTGCATCTGGATG
GAGCTGA
