>Addgene plasmid #78145 | pGEX6p-PBX1 | addgene partial sequence | sequence record 148395 | pGEX5 5'-GGGCTGGCAAGCCACGTTTGGTG-3'
GGGGCCCCTGGGATCCATGGACGAGCAGCCCAGGCTGATGCATTCCCATGCTGGGGTCGGGATGGCCGGA
CACCCCGGCCTGTCCCAGCACTTGCAGGATGGGGCCGGAGGGACCGAGGGGGAGGGCGGGAGGAAGCAGG
ACATTGGAGACATTTTACAGCAAATTATGACCATCACAGACCAGAGTTTGGATGAGGCGCAGGCCAGAAA
ACATGCTTTAAACTGCCACAGAATGAAGCCTGCCTTGTTTAATGTGTTGTGTGAAATCAAAGAAAAAACA
GTTTTGAGTATCCGAGGAGCCCAGGAGGAGGAACCCACAGACCCCCAGCTGATGCGGCTGGACAACATGC
TGTTAGCGGAAGGCGTGGCGGGGCCTGAGAAGGGCGGAGGGTCGGCGGCAGCGGCGGCAGCGGCGGCGGC
TTCTGGAGGGGCAGGTTCAGACAACTCAGTGGAGCATTCAGATTACAGAGCCAAACTCTCACAGATCAGA
CAAATCTACCATACGGAGCTGGAGAAATACGAGCAGGCCTGCAACGAGTTCACCACCCACGTGATGAATC
TCCTGCGAGAGCAAAGCCGGACCAGGCCCATCTCCCCAAAGGAGATTGAGCGGATGGTCAGCATCATCCA
CCGCAAGTTCAGCTCCATCCAGATGCAGCTCAAGCAGAGCACGTGCGAGGCGGTGATGATCCTGCGTTCC
CGATTTCTGGATGCGCGGCGGAAGAGACGGAATTTCAACAAGCAAGCGACAGAAATCCTGAATGAATATT
TCTATTCCCATCTCAGCAACCCTTACCC
