[The description below was written by a language model from this plasmid's Addgene catalogue record.]
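Description:
pGEX6p-PBX1 is a bacterial expression plasmid for producing human PBX1 (pre-B-cell leukemia homeobox 1) as a fusion to glutathione S-transferase. It is built on pGEX-6p-2xrbs, a derivative of the pGEX-6P family that the record describes as carrying two ribosome binding sites. Such an arrangement is generally intended to allow translation of two open reading frames from one transcript. In this construct only PBX1 is listed as an insert. The plasmid is maintained in E. coli under ampicillin selection. The record gives no copy number, no feature table, and no explicit statement of the promoter or origin of replication. pGEX vectors conventionally use an IPTG-inducible tac promoter with a lacI repressor gene and a pBR322-type origin, but that is a general property of the family and not something documented here.

The PBX1 coding sequence was inserted by restriction cloning between BamHI at the 5′ end, which is retained, and XhoI at the 3′ end, which was destroyed during cloning. This places PBX1 in frame downstream of the backbone-encoded N-terminal GST tag. GST allows affinity capture of the fusion protein on glutathione resin. The pGEX-6P series typically includes a PreScission protease site between GST and the insert for tag removal, although the record does not confirm this.

The stated purpose is bacterial expression of GST-PBX1. The associated work concerns purification and characterization of a recombinant, DNA-binding PREP1:PBX1 complex, so the plasmid is suited to producing PBX1 for biochemical and DNA-binding studies of this homeodomain transcription factor and its partners.
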