Addgene plasmid #78145: pGEX6p-PBX1
Purpose: bacterial expression of GST-PBX1
Depositing lab: Francesco Blasi. Depositing organization: IFOM Fondazione, Italy. Publication: Purification and characterization of a DNA-binding recombinant PREP1:PBX1 complex. Mathiasen L, Bruckmann C, Pasqualato S, Blasi F. PLoS One. 2015 Apr 9;10(4):e0125789. doi: 10.1371/journal.pone.0125789. eCollection 2015. PONE-D-14-50577 PubMed 25856340.
Backbone
  Vector backbone: pGEX-6p-2xrbs
  Modifications to backbone: two ribosome binding sites present
  Vector type: Bacterial Expression
Growth in bacteria
  Bacterial resistance: Ampicillin, 100 μg/mL
  Growth temperature: 37°C
  Growth strain: DH5alpha
  Copy number: Unknown
Gene/Insert
  Gene/Insert name: PBX1 (alt name: pre-B-cell leukemia homeobox 1)
  Species: H. sapiens (human)
  Entrez Gene: PBX1 (a.k.a. CAKUHED)
  Tag / fusion protein: GST (N terminal on backbone)
  Cloning method: Restriction Enzyme; 5′ cloning site BamHI (not destroyed); 3′ cloning site XhoI (destroyed during cloning)
  Sequencing primers: 5′ pGEX5'; 3′ pGEX3'
Terms and licenses: Academic/Nonprofit Terms; Industry Terms: Not Available to Industry
How to cite: pGEX6p-PBX1 was a gift from Francesco Blasi (Addgene plasmid # 78145 ; http://n2t.net/addgene:78145 ; RRID:Addgene_78145)
